Addgene plasmid #48582: pFUSB4_TCCG
Depositing lab: Stephen Ekker. Depositing organization: Mayo Foundation for Medical Education and Research. Publication: High Efficiency In Vivo Genome Engineering with a Simplified 15-RVD GoldyTALEN Design. Ma AC, Lee HB, Clark KJ, Ekker SC. PLoS One. 2013 May 29;8(5):e65259. doi: 10.1371/journal.pone.0065259. Print 2013. PubMed 23734242.
Backbone
  Vector backbone: pFUS_B4
  Vector type: Mammalian Expression, TALEN
Growth in bacteria
  Bacterial resistance: Spectinomycin, 50 μg/mL
  Growth temperature: 37°C
  Growth strain: Top10
  Copy number: Unknown
Gene/Insert
  Gene/Insert name: RVD sequence: NG HD HD NN
  Species: Synthetic
  Cloning method: Unknown
  Sequencing primers: 5′ ttgatgcctggcagttccct; 3′ cgaaccgaacaggcttatgt
Terms and licenses: Academic/Nonprofit Terms; Industry Terms: Not Available to Industry
Depositor comments: Plasmid was created using Golden Gate cloning.
How to cite: pFUSB4_TCCG was a gift from Stephen Ekker (Addgene plasmid # 48582 ; http://n2t.net/addgene:48582 ; RRID:Addgene_48582)
