[The description below was written by a language model from this plasmid's Addgene catalogue record and pLannotate feature annotations shown in this document.]
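Description:
pFUSB4_TCCG is a small (about 2.9 kb) intermediate array plasmid for Golden Gate assembly of TALENs, built in the pFUS_B4 backbone. It carries a preassembled synthetic block of four TAL effector repeats with the repeat-variable diresidues NG, HD, HD and NN. Under the standard TALE code these recognise T, C, C and G respectively, which gives the plasmid its name. The depositor notes that it was made by Golden Gate cloning. It belongs to a set associated with a simplified 15-RVD GoldyTALEN design for in vivo genome engineering, in which ready-made multi-repeat modules reduce the number of pieces to be combined when building a full-length TALE array.

The plasmid is propagated in E. coli through a high-copy ColE1/pUC-type origin. Selection uses spectinomycin, conferred by the aadA (SmR) aminoglycoside adenylyltransferase gene, which lies downstream of a class 1 integron Pc promoter fragment and a remnant of a gentamicin resistance gene. The other annotated features are backbone remnants: short lacZα and lacI fragments and the rrnB T1 and T2 terminators. The small lacZα remnant is consistent with a screening cassette having been replaced by the repeat insert.

The automated annotation does not label the TAL repeat array itself, which presumably occupies the unannotated region near the start of the sequence. Although the catalogue lists the vector type as mammalian expression and TALEN, no eukaryotic promoter, nuclease domain or polyadenylation signal appears in the feature table. The plasmid is therefore best understood as a cloning module whose repeats are transferred into a final TALEN expression backbone, not as an expression construct.
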