Features (pLannotate 1.2.2; 8 found; start..end, strand, type, name):
      3..39      -  CDS            lacZα (fragment): LacZα fragment of β-galactosidase; lacZ fragment
    596..619     +  promoter       Pc promoter (fragment): intI1 (promoter lies within the coding sequence); class 1 integron promoter
    795..851     +  CDS            GmR (fragment): gentamycin acetyltransferase; aacC1; confers resistance to gentamycin
    858..1649    +  CDS            SmR: aminoglycoside adenylyltransferase (Murphy, 1985); aadA; confers resistance to spectinomycin and streptomycin
   1742..2330    +  rep_origin     ori: high-copy-number ColE1/pMB1/pBR322/pUC origin of replication
   2513..2605    +  CDS            lacI (fragment): lac repressor; lacI; The lac repressor binds to the lac operator to inhibit transcription in E. coli. This inhibition can be relieved by adding lactose or isopropyl-β-D-thiogalactopyranoside (IPTG).
   2660..2687    -  terminator     rrnB T2 terminator: transcription terminator T2 from the E. coli rrnB gene
   2819..2862    +  terminator     rrnB T1 terminator: Escherichia coli rrnB; transcription terminator T1 from the E. coli rrnB gene
>Addgene plasmid #48582 | pFUSB4_TCCG | depositor full sequence | sequence record 70282 | Full Sequence
ATGTTTTCCCAGTCACGACGTTGTAAAACGACGGCCAGTCTTAAGCGTCTCATGGCCTGACCCCGGACCA
AGTGGTGGCCTATCGCCAGCAACGGTGGCGGCAAGCAAGCGCTCGAAACGGTGCAGCGGCTGTTGCCGGT
GCTGTGCCAGGACCATGGCCTGACTCCGGACCAAGTGGTGGCTATCGCCAGCCACGATGGCGGCAAGCAA
GCGCTCGAAACGGTGCAGCGGCTGTTGCCGGTGCTGTGCCAGGACCATGGCCTGACTCCGGACCAAGTGG
TGGCTATCGCCAGCCACGATGGCGGCAAGCAAGCGCTCGAAACGGTGCAGCGGCTGTTGCCGGTGCTGTG
CCAGGACCATGGCCTGACCCCGGACCAAGTGGTGGCTATCGCCAGCAACAATGGCGGCAAGCAAGCGCTC
GAAACGGTGCAGCGGCTGTTGCCGGTGCTGTGCCAGGACCATGGCCTGACCCCGGACCAAGTGGTGGCTA
TCGAGACGTCTAGACCAGCCAGGACAGAAATGCCTCGACTTCGCTGCTACCCAAGGTTGCCGGGTGACGC
ACACCGTGGAAACGGATGAAGGCACGAACCCAGTGGACATAAGCCTGTTCGGTTCGTAAGCTGTAATGCA
AGTAGCGTATGCGCTCACGCAACTGGTCCAGAACCTTGACCGAACGCAGCGGTGGTAACGGCGCAGTGGC
GGTTTTCATGGCTTGTTATGACTGTTTTTTTGGGGTACAGTCTATGCCTCGGGCATCCAAGCAGCAAGCG
CGTTACGCCGTGGGTCGATGTTTGATGTTATGGAGCAGCAACGATGTTACGCAGCAGGGCAGTCGCCCTA
AAACAAAGTTAAACATTATGAGGGAAGCGGTGATCGCCGAAGTATCGACTCAACTATCAGAGGTAGTTGG
CGTCATCGAGCGCCATCTCGAACCGACGTTGCTGGCCGTACATTTGTACGGCTCCGCAGTGGATGGCGGC
CTGAAGCCACACAGTGATATTGATTTGCTGGTTACGGTGACCGTAAGGCTTGATGAAACAACGCGGCGAG
CTTTGATCAACGACCTTTTGGAAACTTCGGCTTCCCCTGGAGAGAGCGAGATTCTCCGCGCTGTAGAAGT
CACCATTGTTGTGCACGACGACATCATTCCGTGGCGTTATCCAGCTAAGCGCGAACTGCAATTTGGAGAA
TGGCAGCGCAATGACATTCTTGCAGGTATCTTCGAGCCAGCCACGATCGACATTGATCTGGCTATCTTGC
TGACAAAAGCAAGAGAACATAGCGTTGCCTTGGTAGGTCCAGCGGCGGAGGAACTCTTTGATCCGGTTCC
TGAACAGGATCTATTTGAGGCGCTAAATGAAACCTTAACGCTATGGAACTCGCCGCCCGACTGGGCTGGC
GATGAGCGAAATGTAGTGCTTACGTTGTCCCGCATTTGGTACAGCGCAGTAACCGGCAAAATCGCGCCGA
AGGATGTCGCTGCCGACTGGGCAATGGAGCGCCTGCCGGCCCAGTATCAGCCCGTCATACTTGAAGCTAG
ACAGGCTTATCTTGGACAAGAAGAAGATCGCTTGGCCTCGCGCGCAGATCAGTTGGAAGAATTTGTCCAC
TACGTGAAAGGCGAGATCACCAAGGTAGTCGGCAAATAACCCTCGAGCCACCCATGACCAAAATCCCTTA
ACGTGAGTTACGCGTCGTTCCACTGAGCGTCAGACCCCGTAGAAAAGATCAAAGGATCTTCTTGAGATCC
TTTTTTTCTGCGCGTAATCTGCTGCTTGCAAACAAAAAAACCACCGCTACCAGCGGTGGTTTGTTTGCCG
GATCAAGAGCTACCAACTCTTTTTCCGAAGGTAACTGGCTTCAGCAGAGCGCAGATACCAAATACTGTCC
TTCTAGTGTAGCCGTAGTTAGGCCACCACTTCAAGAACTCTGTAGCACCGCCTACATACCTCGCTCTGCT
AATCCTGTTACCAGTGGCTGCTGCCAGTGGCGATAAGTCGTGTCTTACCGGGTTGGACTCAAGACGATAG
TTACCGGATAAGGCGCAGCGGTCGGGCTGAACGGGGGGTTCGTGCACACAGCCCAGCTTGGAGCGAACGA
CCTACACCGAACTGAGATACCTACAGCGTGAGCATTGAGAAAGCGCCACGCTTCCCGAAGGGAGAAAGGC
GGACAGGTATCCGGTAAGCGGCAGGGTCGGAACAGGAGAGCGCACGAGGGAGCTTCCAGGGGGAAACGCC
TGGTATCTTTATAGTCCTGTCGGGTTTCGCCACCTCTGACTTGAGCGTCGATTTTTGTGATGCTCGTCAG
GGGGGCGGAGCCTATGGAAAAACGCCAGCAACGCGGCCTTTTTACGGTTCCTGGCCTTTTGCTGGCCTTT
TGCTCACATGTTCTTTCCTGCGTTATCCCCTGATTCTGTGGATAACCGTATTACCGCCTTTGAGTGAGCT
GATACCGCTCGCCGCAGCCGAACGACCGAGCGCAGCGAGTCAGTGAGCGAGGAAGCGGAAGAGCGCCCAA
TACGCAAACCGCCTCTCCCCGCGCGTTGGCCGATTCATTAATGCAGCTGGCACGACAGGTTTCCCGACTG
GAAAGCGGGCAGTGAGCGCAACGCAATTAATACGCGTACCGCTAGCCAGGAAGAGTTTGTAGAAACGCAA
AAAGGCCATCCGTCAGGATGGCCTTCTGCTTAGTTTGATGCCTGGCAGTTTATGGCGGGCGTCCTGCCCG
CCACCCTCCGGGCCGTTGCTTCACAACGTTCAAATCCGCTCCCGGCGGATTTGTCCTACTCAGGAGAGCG
TTCACCGACAAACAACAGATAAAACGAAAGGCCCAGTCTTCCGACTGAGCCTTTCGTTTTATTTGATGCC
TGGCAGTTCCCTACTCTCGCGTTAACGCTAGCATGG
