>Addgene plasmid #48582 | pFUSB4_TCCG | addgene partial sequence | sequence record 71395 | pCR8_F1 5'-ttgatgcctggcagttccct-3'
TCACGACGTTGTAAAACGACGGCCAGTCTTAAGCGTCTCATGGCCTGACCCCGGACCAAGTGGTGGCTAT
CGCCAGCAACGGTGGCGGCAAGCAAGCGCTCGAAACGGTGCAGCGGCTGTTGCCGGTGCTGTGCCAGGAC
CATGGCCTGACTCCGGACCAAGTGGTGGCTATCGCCAGCCACGATGGCGGCAAGCAAGCGCTCGAAACGG
TGCAGCGGCTGTTGCCGGTGCTGTGCCAGGACCATGGCCTGACTCCGGACCAAGTGGTGGCTATCGCCAG
CCACGATGGCGGCAAGCAAGCGCTCGAAACGGTGCAGCGGCTGTTGCCGGTGCTGTGCCAGGACCATGGC
CTGACCCCGGACCAAGTGGTGGCTATCGCCAGCAACAATGGCGGCAAGCAAGCGCTCGAAACGGTGCAGC
GGCTGTTGCCGGTGCTGTGCCAGGACCATGGCCTGACCCCGGACCAAGTGGTGGCTATCGAGACGTCTAG
ACCAGCCAGGACAGAAATGCCTCGACTTCGCTGCTACCCAAGGTTGCCGGGTGACGCACACCGTGGAAAC
GGATGAAGGCACGAACCCAGTGGACATAAGCCTGTTCGGTTCGTAAGCTGTAATGCAAGTAGCGTATGCG
CTCACGCAACTGGTCCAGAACCTTGACCGAACGCAGCGGTGGTAACGGCGCAGTGGCGGTTTTCATGGCT
TGTTATGACTGTTTTTTTGGGGTACAGTCTATGCCTCGGGCATCCAAGCAGCAAGCGCGTTACGCCGTGG
GTCGATGTTTGATGTTATGGAGCAGCAACGATGTTACGCAGCAGGGCAGTCGCCCTAAAACAAAGTT
